>Addgene plasmid #91055 | pMOD_A4010 | addgene full sequence | sequence record 181846 | Addgene NGS Result
GCCTTGACGGCAAAATCCCTTAACGTGAGTTTTCGTTCCACTGAGCGTCAGACCCCGTAGAAAAGATCAA
AGGATCTTCTTGAGATCCTTTTTTTCTGCGCGTAATCTGCTGCTTGCAAACAAAAAAACCACCGCTACCA
GCGGTGGTTTGTTTGCCGGATCAAGAGCTACTAACTCTTTTTCCGAAGGTAACTGGCTTCAGCAGAGCGC
AGATACCAAATACTGTTCTTCTAGTGTAGCCGTAGTTAGGCCACCACTTCAAGAACTCTGTAGCACCGCC
TACATACCTCGCTCTGCTAATCCTGTTACCAGTGGCTGCTGCCAGTGGCGATAAGTCGTGTCTTACCGGG
TTGGACTCAAGACGATAGTTACCGGATAAGGCGCAGCGGTCGGGCTGAACGGGGGGTTCGTGCTCACAGC
CCAGCTTGGAGCGAACGACCTACACCGAACTGAGATACCTACAGCGTGAGCTATGAGAAAGCGCCACGCT
TCCCGAAGGGAGAAAGGCGGACAGGTATCCGGTAAGCGGCAGGGTCGGAACAGGAGAGCGCACGAGGGAG
CTTCCAGGGGGAAACGCCTGGTATCTTTATAGTCCTGTCGGGTTTCGCCACCTCTGACTTGAGCGTCGAT
TTTTGTGATGCTCGTCAGGGGGGCGGAGCCTATGGAAAAACGCCAGCAACGCGGCCTTTTTACGGTTCCT
GGCCTTTTGCTGGCCTTTTGCTCACATGTTCTTTCCTGCGTTATCCCCTGATTCTGTGGATAACCGTATT
ACCGCCTTTGAGTGAGCTGATACCGCTCGCCGCAGCCGAACGACCGAGCGCAGCGAGTCAGTGAGCGAGG
AAGCGGAAGAGCGCCCACCTGCTCATGATCTGCAGGCGCGCCTGCAGTGCAGCGTGACCCGGTCGTGCCC
CTCTCTAGAGATAATGAGCATTGCATGTCTAAGTTATAAAAAATTACCACATATTTTTTTTGTCACACTT
GTTTGAAGTGCAGTTTATCTATCTTTATACATATATTTAAACTTTACTCTACGAATAATATAATCTATAG
TACTACAATAATATCAGTGTTTTAGAGAATCATATAAATGAACAGTTAGACATGGTCTAAAGGACAATTG
AGTATTTTGACAACAGGACTCTACAGTTTTATCTTTTTAGTGTGCATGTGTTCTCCTTTTTTTTTGCAAA
TAGCTTCACCTATATAATACTTCATCCATTTTATTAGTACATCCATTTAGGGTTTAGGGTTAATGGTTTT
TATAGACTAATTTTTTTAGTACATCTATTTTATTCTATTTTAGCCTCTAAATTAAGAAAACTAAAACTCT
ATTTTAGTTTTTTTATTTAATAATTTAGATATAAAATAGAATAAAATAAAGTGACTAAAAATTAAACAAA
TACCCTTTAAGAAATTAAAAAAACTAAGGAAACATTTTTCTTGTTTCGAGTAGATAATGCCAGCCTGTTA
AACGCCGTCGACGAGTCTAACGGACACCAACCAGCGAACCAGCAGCGTCGCGTCGGGCCAAGCGAAGCAG
ACGGCACGGCATCTCTGTCGCTGCCTCTGGACCCCTCTCGAGAGTTCCGCTCCACCGTTGGACTTGCTCC
GCTGTCGGCATCCAGAAATTGCGTGGCGGAGCGGCAGACGTGAGCCGGCACGGCAGGCGGCCTCCTCCTC
CTCTCACGGCACCGGCAGCTACGGGGGATTCCTTTCCCACCGCTCCTTCGCTTTCCCTTCCTCGCCCGCC
GTAATAAATAGACACCCCCTCCACACCCTCTTTCCCCAACCTCGTGTTGTTCGGAGCGCACACACACACA
ACCAGATCTCCCCCAAATCCACCCGTCGGCACCTCCGCTTCAAGGTACGCCGCTCGTCCTCCCCCCCCCC
CTCTCTACCTTCTCTAGATCGGCGTTCCGGTCCATGGTTAGGGCCCGGTAGTTCTACTTCTGTTCATGTT
TGTGTTAGATCCGTGTTTGTGTTAGATCCGTGCTGCTAGCGTTCGTACACGGATGCGACCTGTACGTCAG
ACACGTTCTGATTGCTAACTTGCCAGTGTTTCTCTTTGGGGAATCCTGGGATGGCTCTAGCCGTTCCGCA
GACGGGATCGATTTCATGATTTTTTTTGTTTCGTTGCATAGGGTTTGGTTTGCCCTTTTCCTTTATTTCA
ATATATGCCGTGCACTTGTTTGTCGGGTCATCTTTTCATGCTTTTTTTTGTCTTGGTTGTGATGATGTGG
TCTGGTTGGGCGGTCGTTCTAGATCGGAGTAGAATTAATTCTGTTTCAAACTACCTGGTGGATTTATTAA
TTTTGGATCTGTATGTGTGTGCCATACATATTCATAGTTACGAATTGAAGATGATGGATGGAAATATCGA
TCTAGGATAGGTATACATGTTGATGCGGGTTTTACTGATGCATATACAGAGATGCTTTTTGTTCGCTTGG
TTGTGATGATGTGGTGTGGTTGGGCGGTCGTTCATTCGTTCTAGATCGGAGTAGAATACTGTTTCAAACT
ACCTGGTGTATTTATTAATTTTGGAACTGTATGTGTGTGTCATACATCTTCATAGTTACGAGTTTAAGAT
GGATGGAAATATCGATCTAGGATAGGTATACATGTTGATGTGGGTTTTACTGATGCATATACATGATGGC
ATATGCAGCATCTATTCATATGCTCTAACCTTGAGTACCTATCTATTATAATAAACAAGTATGTTTTATA
ATTATTTTGATCTTGATATACTTGGATGATGGCATATGCAGCAGCTATATGTGGATTTTTTTAGCCCTGC
CTTCATACGCTATTTATTTGCTTGGTACTGTTTCTTTTGTCGATGCTCACCCTGTTGTTTGGTGTTACTT
CCTGCAGGGCGATCTATTCGAATGGACAAGAAGTACTCGATCGGCCTCGCCATCGGGACGAACTCAGTTG
GCTGGGCCGTGATCACCGACGAGTACAAGGTGCCCTCTAAGAAGTTCAAGGTCCTGGGGAACACCGACCG
CCATTCCATCAAGAAGAACCTCATCGGCGCTCTCCTGTTCGACAGCGGGGAGACCGCTGAGGCTACGAGG
CTCAAGAGAACCGCTAGGCGCCGGTACACGAGAAGGAAGAACAGGATCTGCTACCTCCAAGAGATTTTCT
CCAACGAGATGGCCAAGGTTGACGATTCATTCTTCCACCGCCTGGAGGAGTCTTTCCTCGTGGAGGAGGA
TAAGAAGCACGAGCGGCATCCCATCTTCGGCAACATCGTGGACGAGGTTGCCTACCACGAGAAGTACCCT
ACGATCTACCATCTGCGGAAGAAGCTCGTGGACTCCACCGATAAGGCGGACCTCAGACTGATCTACCTCG
CTCTGGCCCACATGATCAAGTTCCGCGGCCATTTCCTGATCGAGGGGGATCTCAACCCAGACAACAGCGA
TGTTGACAAGCTGTTCATCCAACTCGTGCAGACCTACAACCAACTCTTCGAGGAGAACCCGATCAACGCC
TCTGGCGTGGACGCGAAGGCTATCCTGTCCGCGAGGCTCTCGAAGTCCAGGAGGCTGGAGAACCTGATCG
CTCAGCTCCCAGGCGAGAAGAAGAACGGCCTGTTCGGGAACCTCATCGCTCTCAGCCTGGGGCTCACCCC
GAACTTCAAGTCGAACTTCGATCTCGCTGAGGACGCCAAGCTGCAACTCTCCAAGGACACCTACGACGAT
GACCTCGATAACCTCCTGGCCCAGATCGGCGATCAATACGCGGACCTGTTCCTCGCTGCCAAGAACCTGT
CGGACGCCATCCTCCTGTCAGATATCCTCCGCGTGAACACCGAGATCACGAAGGCTCCACTCTCTGCCTC
CATGATCAAGCGCTACGACGAGCACCATCAGGATCTGACCCTCCTGAAGGCGCTGGTCCGCCAACAGCTC
CCGGAGAAGTACAAGGAGATTTTCTTCGATCAGTCGAAGAACGGCTACGCTGGGTACATCGACGGCGGGG
CCTCACAAGAGGAGTTCTACAAGTTCATCAAGCCAATCCTGGAGAAGATGGACGGCACGGAGGAGCTCCT
GGTGAAGCTCAACAGGGAGGACCTCCTGCGGAAGCAGAGAACCTTCGATAACGGCAGCATCCCCCACCAA
ATCCATCTCGGGGAGCTGCACGCCATCCTGAGAAGGCAAGAGGACTTCTACCCTTTCCTCAAGGATAACC
GGGAGAAGATCGAGAAGATCCTGACCTTCAGAATCCCATACTACGTCGGCCCTCTCGCGCGGGGGAACTC
AAGATTCGCTTGGATGACCCGCAAGTCTGAGGAGACCATCACGCCGTGGAACTTCGAGGAGGTGGTGGAC
AAGGGCGCTAGCGCTCAGTCGTTCATCGAGAGGATGACCAACTTCGACAAGAACCTGCCCAACGAGAAGG
TGCTCCCTAAGCACTCGCTCCTGTACGAGTACTTCACCGTCTACAACGAGCTCACGAAGGTGAAGTACGT
CACCGAGGGCATGCGCAAGCCAGCGTTCCTGTCCGGGGAGCAGAAGAAGGCTATCGTGGACCTCCTGTTC
AAGACCAACCGGAAGGTCACGGTTAAGCAACTCAAGGAGGACTACTTCAAGAAGATCGAGTGCTTCGATT
CGGTCGAGATCAGCGGCGTTGAGGACCGCTTCAACGCCAGCCTCGGGACCTACCACGATCTCCTGAAGAT
CATCAAGGATAAGGACTTCCTGGACAACGAGGAGAACGAGGATATCCTGGAGGACATCGTGCTGACCCTC
ACGCTGTTCGAGGACAGGGAGATGATCGAGGAGCGCCTGAAGACGTACGCCCATCTCTTCGATGACAAGG
TCATGAAGCAACTCAAGCGCCGGAGATACACCGGCTGGGGGAGGCTGTCCCGCAAGCTCATCAACGGCAT
CCGGGACAAGCAGTCCGGGAAGACCATCCTCGACTTCCTCAAGAGCGATGGCTTCGCCAACAGGAACTTC
ATGCAACTGATCCACGATGACAGCCTCACCTTCAAGGAGGATATCCAAAAGGCTCAAGTGAGCGGCCAGG
GGGACTCGCTGCACGAGCATATCGCGAACCTCGCTGGCTCCCCCGCGATCAAGAAGGGCATCCTCCAGAC
CGTGAAGGTTGTGGACGAGCTCGTGAAGGTCATGGGCCGGCACAAGCCTGAGAACATCGTCATCGAGATG
GCCAGAGAGAACCAAACCACGCAGAAGGGGCAAAAGAACTCTAGGGAGCGCATGAAGCGCATCGAGGAGG
GCATCAAGGAGCTGGGGTCCCAAATCCTCAAGGAGCACCCAGTGGAGAACACCCAACTGCAGAACGAGAA
GCTCTACCTGTACTACCTCCAGAACGGCAGGGATATGTACGTGGACCAAGAGCTGGATATCAACCGCCTC
AGCGATTACGACGTCGATGCTATCGTTCCCCAGTCTTTCCTGAAGGATGACTCCATCGACAACAAGGTCC
TCACCAGGTCGGACAAGAACCGCGGCAAGTCAGATAACGTTCCATCTGAGGAGGTCGTTAAGAAGATGAA
GAACTACTGGAGGCAGCTCCTGAACGCCAAGCTGATCACGCAAAGGAAGTTCGACAACCTCACCAAGGCT
GAGAGAGGCGGGCTCTCAGAGCTGGACAAGGCCGGCTTCATCAAGCGGCAGCTGGTCGAGACCAGACAAA
TCACGAAGCACGTTGCGCAAATCCTCGACTCTCGGATGAACACGAAGTACGATGAGAACGACAAGCTGAT
CAGGGAGGTTAAGGTGATCACCCTGAAGTCTAAGCTCGTCTCCGACTTCAGGAAGGATTTCCAGTTCTAC
AAGGTTCGCGAGATCAACAACTACCACCATGCCCATGACGCTTACCTCAACGCTGTGGTCGGCACCGCTC
TGATCAAGAAGTACCCAAAGCTGGAGTCCGAGTTCGTGTACGGGGACTACAAGGTTTACGATGTGCGCAA
GATGATCGCCAAGTCGGAGCAAGAGATCGGCAAGGCTACCGCCAAGTACTTCTTCTACTCAAACATCATG
AACTTCTTCAAGACCGAGATCACGCTGGCCAACGGCGAGATCCGGAAGAGACCGCTCATCGAGACCAACG
GCGAGACGGGGGAGATCGTGTGGGACAAGGGCAGGGATTTCGCGACCGTCCGCAAGGTTCTCTCCATGCC
CCAGGTGAACATCGTCAAGAAGACCGAGGTCCAAACGGGCGGGTTCTCAAAGGAGTCTATCCTGCCTAAG
CGGAACAGCGACAAGCTCATCGCCAGAAAGAAGGACTGGGACCCAAAGAAGTACGGCGGGTTCGACAGCC
CTACCGTGGCCTACTCGGTCCTGGTTGTGGCGAAGGTTGAGAAGGGCAAGTCCAAGAAGCTCAAGAGCGT
GAAGGAGCTCCTGGGGATCACCATCATGGAGAGGTCCAGCTTCGAGAAGAACCCAATCGACTTCCTGGAG
GCCAAGGGCTACAAGGAGGTGAAGAAGGACCTGATCATCAAGCTCCCGAAGTACTCTCTCTTCGAGCTGG
AGAACGGCAGGAAGAGAATGCTGGCTTCCGCTGGCGAGCTCCAGAAGGGGAACGAGCTCGCGCTGCCAAG
CAAGTACGTGAACTTCCTCTACCTGGCTTCCCACTACGAGAAGCTCAAGGGCAGCCCGGAGGACAACGAG
CAAAAGCAGCTGTTCGTCGAGCAGCACAAGCATTACCTCGACGAGATCATCGAGCAAATCTCCGAGTTCA
GCAAGCGCGTGATCCTCGCCGACGCGAACCTGGATAAGGTCCTCTCCGCCTACAACAAGCACCGGGACAA
GCCCATCAGAGAGCAAGCGGAGAACATCATCCATCTCTTCACCCTGACGAACCTCGGCGCTCCTGCTGCT
TTCAAGTACTTCGACACCACGATCGATCGGAAGAGATACACCTCCACGAAGGAGGTCCTGGACGCGACCC
TCATCCACCAGTCGATCACCGGCCTGTACGAGACGAGGATCGACCTCTCACAACTCGGCGGGGATAAGAG
ACCCGCAGCAACCAAGAAGGCAGGGCAAGCAAAGAAGAAGAAGGGATCCGGACGGGCTGACGCATTGGAC
GATTTTGATCTGGATATGCTGGGAAGTGACGCCCTCGATGATTTTGACCTTGACATGCTTGGTTCGGATG
CCCTTGATGACTTTGACCTCGACATGCTCGGCAGTGACGCCCTTGATGATTTCGACCTGGACATGCTGAT
TAACTCTAGATGACGCGTACTCGAGTATATGAAGATGAAGATGAAATATTTGGTGTGTCAAATAAAAAGC
TTGTGTGCTTAAGTTTGTGTTTTTTTCTTGGCTTGTTGTGTTATGAATTTGTGGCTTTTTCTAATATTAA
ATGAATGTAAGATCACATTATAATGAATAAACAAATGTTTCTATAATCCATTGTGAATGTTTTGTTGGAT
CTCTTCTGCAGCATATAACTACTGTATGTGCTATGGTATGGACTATGGAATATGATTAAAGATAAGGAGC
TCGTTAACCGGTGACGGACGTGGGCAGGTGTGATGAAAAGCCTTAGGGTCAGGTGGCACTTTTCGGGGAA
ATGTGCGATGAACCCCTATTTGTTTATTTTTCTAAATACATTCAAATATGTATCCGCTAATGAGACAATA
ACCCTGATAAATGCTTCAATTATATTGAAAAAGGAAGAGTATGAGTATCCAACATTTCCGTGTCGCCCTT
ATTCCCTTTTTTGCGGCCTTCTGCCTTCCTGTTTTTGCTCACCCAGAAACGCTGGTGAAAGTAAAAGATG
CTGAAGATCAGTTGGGTGCCCGAGTGGGTTACATTGAACTGGATCTCAACAGCGGCAAAATCTTAGAGAG
TTTTCGCCCCGAAGAACGCTTCCCAATGATGAGCACTTTCAAAGTTCTGCTATGTGGCGCGGTGTTATCC
CGTATTGATGCTGGGCAAGAGCAACTCGGTCGCCGCATACACTATTCTCAGAATGACTTGGTTGAGTATT
CACCAGTCACAGAAAAGCATCTTACGGATGGCATGACAGTAAGAGAATTATGTAGTGCTGCCATAACCAT
GAGTGATAACACTGCGGCCAACTTACTTCTGACAACGATTGGAGGACCGAAGGAGCTAACCGCTTTTTTG
CACAACATGGGGGATCATGTAACTCGCCTTGATCGTTGGGAACCGGAGCTGAATGAAGCCATACCAAACG
ACGAGCGTGACACCACGATGCCTGTAGCAATGGCAACAACTCTCCGCAAACTATTAACTGGCGAACTACT
TACTCTTGCTTCACGCCAGCAACTCATTGACTGGATGGAGGCGGACAAAGTTGCAGGACCACTTCTGCGC
TCGGCACTTCCGGCTGGCTGGTTTATTGCTGATAAATCTGGAGCCGGTGAGCGTGGGTCTCGCGGTATCA
TTGCAGCACTGGGGCCAGATGGTAAGCCCTCCCGTATCGTAGTTATCTACACGACGGGGAGTCAGGCAAC
TATGGATGAACGAAATAGACAGATCGCTGAGATAGGTGCCTCACTGATTAAGCATTGGTAACTGTCAGAC
GAAGGGAAATAAATAGTAGCCCGCCTGATGTGCGGGCTTTTTTTTGGTGGTGGTTACCAGTGTCGCTTAG
CTACCGTAGGTCCTCTTAGGCGGTCCGATTAGCGACATAGTCATCAAT
Features (pLannotate 1.2.2; 7 found; start..end, strand, type, name):
     80..668     +  rep_origin     ori: high-copy-number ColE1/pMB1/pBR322/pUC origin of replication
    882..2871    +  promoter       Ubi promoter: maize polyubiquitin gene promoter
   2892..6995    +  CDS            cas9: CAS9_STRP1 - Also known as csn1 From Streptococcus pyogenes serotype M1.
   7179..7195    +  CDS            VP96 (fragment): 6 tandem repeats of the minimal activation domain of herpes simplex virus VP16 (Cheng et al., 2013)
   7238..7486    +  terminator     HSP terminator: efficient transcription terminator from the Arabidopsis thaliana heat shock protein 18.2 gene (Nagaya et al., 2010)
   7570..7670    +  promoter       AmpR promoter: bla
   7671..8531    +  CDS            AmpR: β-lactamase; bla; confers resistance to ampicillin, carbenicillin, and related antibiotics
