[The description below was written by a language model from this plasmid's Addgene catalogue record and pLannotate feature annotations shown in this document.]
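Description:
pMOD_A4010 is a "Module A" plasmid from a modular plant genome-engineering toolkit, built on the pMOD_A1001 backbone and classified as a CRISPR vector. It is an 8.7 kb high-copy E. coli plasmid that replicates from a ColE1/pUC-type origin and is selected with ampicillin through a β-lactamase gene driven by its own bla promoter. The feature table shows no plant selectable marker, T-DNA borders or other plant replication elements. This fits its role as an intermediate module rather than a final transformation vector, although the record does not describe the downstream assembly steps.

The payload is a single plant expression cassette. The maize polyubiquitin (ZmUbi) promoter, a strong constitutive promoter widely used in monocots, drives dTaCas9-VP64, and the Arabidopsis HSP18.2 terminator closes the unit. The coding sequence is annotated as Streptococcus pyogenes Cas9. The "d" in the name indicates a nuclease-dead version, and "Ta" most likely denotes wheat (Triticum aestivum) codon optimisation, though the record lists the insert only as synthetic. Downstream of Cas9, the annotation software picked up a short fragment matching tandem VP16 minimal activation domain repeats, which corresponds to the VP64 transcriptional activator fused to the C-terminus. The insert was introduced by Gibson cloning.

The fusion protein binds DNA at guide-RNA-specified sites without cutting and recruits the transcription machinery, so the construct is suited to targeted gene activation (CRISPRa) in plants, particularly cereals. No guide RNA cassette is annotated on this plasmid, so guides would have to be supplied from a separate module or construct.
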