Addgene plasmid #91055: pMOD_A4010
Purpose: Module A, Promoter: ZmUbi, Gene: dTaCas9-VP64, Terminator: HSP
Depositing lab: Daniel Voytas. Depositing organization: University of Minnesota. Publication: A multi-purpose toolkit to enable advanced genome engineering in plants. Cermak T, Curtin SJ, Gil-Humanes J, Cegan R, Kono TJY, Konecna E, Belanto JJ, Starker CG, Mathre JW, Greenstein RL, Voytas DF. Plant Cell. 2017 May 18. pii: tpc.00922.2016. doi: 10.1105/tpc.16.00922. PubMed 28522548.
Backbone
  Vector backbone: pMOD_A1001
  Vector type: CRISPR
Growth in bacteria
  Bacterial resistance: Ampicillin, 100 μg/mL
  Growth temperature: 37°C
  Growth strain: DH5alpha
  Copy number: High Copy
Gene/Insert
  Gene/Insert name: dTaCas9-VP64
  Species: Synthetic
  Promoter: ZmUbi
  Cloning method: Gibson Cloning
  Sequencing primers: 5′ unknown
Terms and licenses: Academic/Nonprofit Terms; Industry Terms: Not Available to Industry
How to cite: pMOD_A4010 was a gift from Daniel Voytas (Addgene plasmid # 91055 ; http://n2t.net/addgene:91055 ; RRID:Addgene_91055)
